>Addgene plasmid #208856 | pLenti_CMV:Flag-dKeNLuc | addgene full sequence | sequence record 421252 | Addgene NGS Result
CTCTGACTTGAGCGTCGATTTTTGTGATGCTCGTCAGGGGGGCGGAGCCTATGGAAAAACGCCAGCAACG
CGGCCTTTTTACGGTTCCTGGCCTTTTGCTGGCCTTTTGCTCACATGTTCTTTCCTGCGTTATCCCCTGA
TTCTGTGGATAACCGTATTACCGCCTTTGAGTGAGCTGATACCGCTCGCCGCAGCCGAACGACCGAGCGC
AGCGAGTCAGTGAGCGAGGAAGCGGAAGAGCGCCCAATACGCAAACCGCCTCTCCCCGCGCGTTGGCCGA
TTCATTAATGCAGCTGGCACGACAGGTTTCCCGACTGGAAAGCGGGCAGTGAGCGCAACGCAATTAATGT
GAGTTAGCTCACTCATTAGGCACCCCAGGCTTTACACTTTATGCTTCCGGCTCGTATGTTGTGTGGAATT
GTGAGCGGATAACAATTTCACACAGGAAACAGCTATGACCATGATTACGCCAAGCGCGCAATTAACCCTC
ACTAAAGGGAACAAAAGCTGGAGCTGCAAGCTTAATGTAGTCTTATGCAATACTCTTGTAGTCTTGCAAC
ATGGTAACGATGAGTTAGCAACATGCCTTACAAGGAGAGAAAAAGCACCGTGCATGCCGATTGGTGGAAG
TAAGGTGGTACGATCGTGCCTTATTAGGAAGGCAACAGACGGGTCTGACATGGATTGGACGAACCACTGA
ATTGCCGCATTGCAGAGATATTGTATTTAAGTGCCTAGCTCGATACATAAACGGGTCTCTCTGGTTAGAC
CAGATCTGAGCCTGGGAGCTCTCTGGCTAACTAGGGAACCCACTGCTTAAGCCTCAATAAAGCTTGCCTT
GAGTGCTTCAAGTAGTGTGTGCCCGTCTGTTGTGTGACTCTGGTAACTAGAGATCCCTCAGACCCTTTTA
GTCAGTGTGGAAAATCTCTAGCAGTGGCGCCCGAACAGGGACTTGAAAGCGAAAGGGAAACCAGAGGAGC
TCTCTCGACGCAGGACTCGGCTTGCTGAAGCGCGCACGGCAAGAGGCGAGGGGCGGCGACTGGTGAGTAC
GCCAAAAATTTTGACTAGCGGAGGCTAGAAGGAGAGAGATGGGTGCGAGAGCGTCAGTATTAAGCGGGGG
AGAATTAGATCGCGATGGGAAAAAATTCGGTTAAGGCCAGGGGGAAAGAAAAAATATAAATTAAAACATA
TAGTATGGGCAAGCAGGGAGCTAGAACGATTCGCAGTTAATCCTGGCCTGTTAGAAACATCAGAAGGCTG
TAGACAAATACTGGGACAGCTACAACCATCCCTTCAGACAGGATCAGAAGAACTTAGATCATTATATAAT
ACAGTAGCAACCCTCTATTGTGTGCATCAAAGGATAGAGATAAAAGACACCAAGGAAGCTTTAGACAAGA
TAGAGGAAGAGCAAAACAAAAGTAAGACCACCGCACAGCAAGCGGCCGCTGATCTTCAGACCTGGAGGAG
GAGATATGAGGGACAATTGGAGAAGTGAATTATATAAATATAAAGTAGTAAAAATTGAACCATTAGGAGT
AGCACCCACCAAGGCAAAGAGAAGAGTGGTGCAGAGAGAAAAAAGAGCAGTGGGAATAGGAGCTTTGTTC
CTTGGGTTCTTGGGAGCAGCAGGAAGCACTATGGGCGCAGCGTCAATGACGCTGACGGTACAGGCCAGAC
AATTATTGTCTGGTATAGTGCAGCAGCAGAACAATTTGCTGAGGGCTATTGAGGCGCAACAGCATCTGTT
GCAACTCACAGTCTGGGGCATCAAGCAGCTCCAGGCAAGAATCCTGGCTGTGGAAAGATACCTAAAGGAT
CAACAGCTCCTGGGGATTTGGGGTTGCTCTGGAAAACTCATTTGCACCACTGCTGTGCCTTGGAATGCTA
GTTGGAGTAATAAATCTCTGGAACAGATTTGGAATCACACGACCTGGATGGAGTGGGACAGAGAAATTAA
CAATTACACAAGCTTAATACACTCCTTAATTGAAGAATCGCAAAACCAGCAAGAAAAGAATGAACAAGAA
TTATTGGAATTAGATAAATGGGCAAGTTTGTGGAATTGGTTTAACATAACAAATTGGCTGTGGTATATAA
AATTATTCATAATGATAGTAGGAGGCTTGGTAGGTTTAAGAATAGTTTTTGCTGTACTTTCTATAGTGAA
TAGAGTTAGGCAGGGATATTCACCATTATCGTTTCAGACCCACCTCCCAACCCCGAGGGGACCCGACAGG
CCCGAAGGAATAGAAGAAGAAGGTGGAGAGAGAGACAGAGACAGATCCATTCGATTAGTGAACGGATCTC
GACGGTATCGGTTAACTTTTAAAAGAAAAGGGGGGATTGGGGGGTACAGTGCAGGGGAAAGAATAGTAGA
CATAATAGCAACAGACATACAAACTAAAGAATTACAAAAACAAATTACAAAATTCAAAATTTTATCGATA
AGCTTGGGAGTTCCGCGTTACATAACTTACGGTAAATGGCCCGCCTGGCTGACCGCCCAACGACCCCCGC
CCATTGACGTCAATAATGACGTATGTTCCCATAGTAACGCCAATAGGGACTTTCCATTGACGTCAATGGG
TGGAGTATTTACGGTAAACTGCCCACTTGGCAGTACATCAAGTGTATCATATGCCAAGTACGCCCCCTAT
TGACGTCAATGACGGTAAATGGCCCGCCTGGCATTATGCCCAGTACATGACCTTATGGGACTTTCCTACT
TGGCAGTACATCTACGTATTAGTCATCGCTATTACCATGGTGATGCGGTTTTGGCAGTACATCAATGGGC
GTGGATAGCGGTTTGACTCACGGGGATTTCCAAGTCTCCACCCCATTGACGTCAATGGGAGTTTGTTTTG
GCACCAAAATCAACGGGACTTTCCAAAATGTCGTAACAACTCCGCCCCATTGACGCAAATGGGCGGTAGG
CGTGTACGGTGGGAGGTCTATATAAGCAGAGCTCGTTTAGTGAACCGTCAGATCGCCTGGAGACGCCATC
CACGCTGTTTTGACCTCCATAGAAGACACCGACTCTAGAATGGACTACAAGGACGACGATGACAAGGTGA
GTGTGATCGCTAAACAAATGACCTACAAGGTTTATATGTCAGGCACGGTCAATGGACACTACTTTGAGGT
CGAAGGCGATGGAAAAGGAAAGCCTTACGAGGGAGAGCAGACAGTAAAGCTCACTGTCACCAAGGGTGGA
CCTCTGCCATTTGCTTGGGATATATTATCACCACTGTTTCAGTACGGAAGCATACCATTCACCAAGTACC
CTGAAGACATCCCTGATTATGTAAAGCAGTCATTCCCTGAGGGATATACATGGGAGAGGACCATGAACTT
TGAAGATGGTGCAGTGTGTACTGTCAGCAATGATTCCAGCATCCAAGGCAACTGTTTCATCTACAATGTC
AAAATCTCTGGTACGAACTTTCCTCCCAATGGACCTGTTATGCAGAAGAAGACACAGGGCTGGGAACCCA
GCACTGAGCGTCTCTTTGCACGAGATGGAATGCTGATAGGAAACGATTATATGGCTCTGAAGTTGGAAGG
AGGTGGTCACTATTTGTGTGAATTTAAATCTACTTACAAGGCAAAGAAGCCTGTGAGGATGCCAGGGTAT
CACTATATTGACCGCAAACTGGATGTAACCAGTCACAACAGGGATTACACATCTGTTGAGCAGTGTGAAA
TAGCCATTGCACGCCACTTTTTGCTCGGTGATATCTCCGGAGGTATGGTCTTCACACTCGAAGATTTCGT
TGGGGACTGGCGACAGACAGCCGGCTACAACCTGGACCAAGTCCTTGAACAGGGAGGTGTGTCCAGTTTG
TTTCAGAATCTCGGGGTGTCCGTAACTCCGATCCAAAGGATTGTCCTGAGCGGTGAAAATGGGCTGAAGA
TCGACATCCATGTCATCATCCCGTATGAAGGTCTGAGCGGCGACCAAATGGGCCAGATCGAAAAAATTTT
TAAGGTGGTGTACCCTGTGGATGATCATCACTTTAAGGTGATCCTGCACTATGGCACACTGGTAATCGAC
GGGGTTACGCCGAACATGATCGACTATTTCGGACGGCCGTATGAAGGCATCGCCGTGTTCGACGGCAAAA
AGATCACTGTAACAGGGACCCTGTGGAACGGCAACAAAATTATCGACGAGCGCCTGATCAACCCCGACGG
CTCCCTGCTGTTCCGAGTAACCATCAACGGAGTGACCGGCTGGCGGCTGTGCGAACGCATTCTGGCGTAA
GGATCCGGACTAGTTAACGCGTCGACCAGTGGTCGACCCTGTGGAATGTGTGTCAGTTAGGGTGTGGAAA
GTCCCCAGGCTCCCCAGCAGGCAGAAGTATGCAAAGCATGCATCTCAATTAGTCAGCAACCAGGTGTGGA
AAGTCCCCAGGCTCCCCAGCAGGCAGAAGTATGCAAAGCATGCATCTCAATTAGTCAGCAACCATAGTCC
CGCCCCTAACTCCGCCCATCCCGCCCCTAACTCCGCCCAGTTCCGCCCATTCTCCGCCCCATGGCTGACT
AATTTTTTTTATTTATGCAGAGGCCGAGGCCGCCTCGGCCTCTGAGCTATTCCAGAAGTAGTGAGGAGGC
TTTTTTGGAGGCCTAGGCTTTTGCAAAAAGCTTACCATGACCGAGTACAAGCCCACGGTGCGCCTCGCCA
CCCGCGACGACGTCCCCAGGGCCGTACGCACCCTCGCCGCCGCGTTCGCCGACTACCCCGCCACGCGCCA
CACCGTCGATCCGGACCGCCACATCGAGCGGGTCACCGAGCTGCAAGAACTCTTCCTCACGCGCGTCGGG
CTCGACATCGGCAAGGTGTGGGTCGCGGACGACGGCGCCGCGGTGGCGGTCTGGACCACGCCGGAGAGCG
TCGAAGCGGGGGCGGTGTTCGCCGAGATCGGCCCGCGCATGGCCGAGTTGAGCGGTTCCCGGCTGGCCGC
GCAGCAACAGATGGAAGGCCTCCTGGCGCCGCACCGGCCCAAGGAGCCCGCGTGGTTCCTGGCCACCGTC
GGCGTCTCGCCCGACCACCAGGGCAAGGGTCTGGGCAGCGCCGTCGTGCTCCCCGGAGTGGAGGCGGCCG
AGCGCGCCGGGGTGCCCGCCTTCCTGGAGACCTCCGCGCCCCGCAACCTCCCCTTCTACGAGCGGCTCGG
CTTCACCGTCACCGCCGACGTCGAGGTGCCCGAAGGACCGCGCACCTGGTGCATGACCCGCAAGCCCGGT
GCCTGACGCCCGCCCCACGACCCGCAGCGCCCGACCGAAAGGAGCGCACGACCCCATGCATCGCCAGTCG
ACAATCAACCTCTGGATTACAAAATTTGTGAAAGATTGACTGGTATTCTTAACTATGTTGCTCCTTTTAC
GCTATGTGGATACGCTGCTTTAATGCCTTTGTATCATGCTATTGCTTCCCGTATGGCTTTCATTTTCTCC
TCCTTGTATAAATCCTGGTTGCTGTCTCTTTATGAGGAGTTGTGGCCCGTTGTCAGGCAACGTGGCGTGG
TGTGCACTGTGTTTGCTGACGCAACCCCCACTGGTTGGGGCATTGCCACCACCTGTCAGCTCCTTTCCGG
GACTTTCGCTTTCCCCCTCCCTATTGCCACGGCGGAACTCATCGCCGCCTGCCTTGCCCGCTGCTGGACA
GGGGCTCGGCTGTTGGGCACTGACAATTCCGTGGTGTTGTCGGGGAAGCTGACGTCCTTTCCATGGCTGC
TCGCCTGTGTTGCCACCTGGATTCTGCGCGGGACGTCCTTCTGCTACGTCCCTTCGGCCCTCAATCCAGC
GGACCTTCCTTCCCGCGGCCTGCTGCCGGCTCTGCGGCCTCTTCCGCGTCTTCGCCTTCGCCCTCAGACG
AGTCGGATCTCCCTTTGGGCCGCCTCCCCGCCTGGAATTCGAGCTCGGTACCTTTAAGACCAATGACTTA
CAAGGCAGCTGTAGATCTTAGCCACTTTTTAAAAGAAAAGGGGGGACTGGAAGGGCTAATTCACTCCCAA
CGAAGACAAGATCTGCTTTTTGCTTGTACTGGGTCTCTCTGGTTAGACCAGATCTGAGCCTGGGAGCTCT
CTGGCTAACTAGGGAACCCACTGCTTAAGCCTCAATAAAGCTTGCCTTGAGTGCTTCAAGTAGTGTGTGC
CCGTCTGTTGTGTGACTCTGGTAACTAGAGATCCCTCAGACCCTTTTAGTCAGTGTGGAAAATCTCTAGC
AGTAGTAGTTCATGTCATCTTATTATTCAGTATTTATAACTTGCAAAGAAATGAATATCAGAGAGTGAGA
GGAACTTGTTTATTGCAGCTTATAATGGTTACAAATAAAGCAATAGCATCACAAATTTCACAAATAAAGC
ATTTTTTTCACTGCATTCTAGTTGTGGTTTGTCCAAACTCATCAATGTATCTTATCATGTCTGGCTCTAG
CTATCCCGCCCCTAACTCCGCCCATCCCGCCCCTAACTCCGCCCAGTTCCGCCCATTCTCCGCCCCATGG
CTGACTAATTTTTTTTATTTATGCAGAGGCCGAGGCCGCCTCGGCCTCTGAGCTATTCCAGAAGTAGTGA
GGAGGCTTTTTTGGAGGCCTAGGGACGTACCCAATTCGCCCTATAGTGAGTCGTATTACGCGCGCTCACT
GGCCGTCGTTTTACAACGTCGTGACTGGGAAAACCCTGGCGTTACCCAACTTAATCGCCTTGCAGCACAT
CCCCCTTTCGCCAGCTGGCGTAATAGCGAAGAGGCCCGCACCGATCGCCCTTCCCAACAGTTGCGCAGCC
TGAATGGCGAATGGG
[124 nt withheld, positions 6806-6929]
C
[91 nt withheld, positions 6931-7021]
A
[49 nt withheld, positions 7023-7071]
CCTTTGACGTTGGAGTCCACGTTCTTT
[37 nt withheld, positions 7099-7135]
ACCCTATCTCGGTCTATTCTTTTGATTTATAAGGGATTTTGCCGATTTCGGCCTATTGGTTAAAAAATGA
GCTGATTTAACAAAAATTTAACGCGAATTTTAACAAAATATTAACGCTTACAATTTAGGTGGCACTTTTC
GGGGAAATGTGCGCGGAACCCCTATTTGTTTATTTTTCTAAATACATTCAAATATGTATCCGCTCATGAG
ACAATAACCCTGATAAATGCTTCAATAATATTGAAAAAGGAAGAGTATGAGTATTCAACATTTCCGTGTC
GCCCTTATTCCCTTTTTTGCGGCATTTTGCCTTCCTGTTTTTGCTCACCCAGAAACGCTGGTGAAAGTAA
AAGATGCTGAAGATCAGTTGGGTGCACGAGTGGGTTACATCGAACTGGATCTCAACAGCGGTAAGATCCT
TGAGAGTTTTCGCCCCGAAGAACGTTTTCCAATGATGAGCACTTTTAAAGTTCTGCTATGTGGCGCGGTA
TTATCCCGTATTGACGCCGGGCAAGAGCAACTCGGTCGCCGCATACACTATTCTCAGAATGACTTGGTTG
AGTACTCACCAGTCACAGAAAAGCATCTTACGGATGGCATGACAGTAAGAGAATTATGCAGTGCTGCCAT
AACCATGAGTGATAACACTGCGGCCAACTTACTTCTGACAACGATCGGAGGACCGAAGGAGCTAACCGCT
TTTTTGCACAACATGGGGGATCATGTAACTCGCCTTGATCGTTGGGAACCGGAGCTGAATGAAGCCATAC
CAAACGACGAGCGTGACACCACGATGCCTGTAGCAATGGCAACAACGTTGCGCAAACTATTAACTGGCGA
ACTACTTACTCTAGCTTCCCGGCAACAATTAATAGACTGGATGGAGGCGGATAAAGTTGCAGGACCACTT
CTGCGCTCGGCCCTTCCGGCTGGCTGGTTTATTGCTGATAAATCTGGAGCCGGTGAGCGTGGGTCTCGCG
GTATCATTGCAGCACTGGGGCCAGATGGTAAGCCCTCCCGTATCGTAGTTATCTACACGACGGGGAGTCA
GGCAACTATGGATGAACGAAATAGACAGATCGCTGAGATAGGTGCCTCACTGATTAAGCATTGGTAACTG
TCAGACCAAGTTTACTCATATATACTTTAGATTGATTTAAAACTTCATTTTTAATTTAAAAGGATCTAGG
TGAAGATCCTTTTTGATAATCTCATGACCAAAATCCCTTAACGTGAGTTTTCGTTCCACTGAGCGTCAGA
CCCCGTAGAAAAGATCAAAGGATCTTCTTGAGATCCTTTTTTTCTGCGCGTAATCTGCTGCTTGCAAACA
AAAAAACCACCGCTACCAGCGGTGGTTTGTTTGCCGGATCAAGAGCTACCAACTCTTTTTCCGAAGGTAA
CTGGCTTCAGCAGAGCGCAGATACCAAATACTGTTCTTCTAGTGTAGCCGTAGTTAGGCCACCACTTCAA
GAACTCTGTAGCACCGCCTACATACCTCGCTCTGCTAATCCTGTTACCAGTGGCTGCTGCCAGTGGCGAT
AAGTCGTGTCTTACCGGGTTGGACTCAAGACGATAGTTACCGGATAAGGCGCAGCGGTCGGGCTGAACGG
GGGGTTCGTGCACACAGCCCAGCTTGGAGCGAACGACCTACACCGAACTGAGATACCTACAGCGTGAGCT
ATGAGAAAGCGCCACGCTTCCCGAAGGGAGAAAGGCGGACAGGTATCCGGTAAGCGGCAGGGTCGGAACA
GGAGAGCGCACGAGGGAGCTTCCAGGGGGAAACGCCTGGTATCTTTATAGTCCTGTCGGGTTTCGCCAC
Features (pLannotate 1.2.2; 30 found; start..end, strand, type, name):
    240..332     +  CDS            lacI (fragment): lac repressor; lacI; The lac repressor binds to the lac operator to inhibit transcription in E. coli. This inhibition can be relieved by adding lactose or isopropyl-β-D-thiogalactopyranoside (IPTG).
    345..366     +  protein_bind   CAP binding site: CAP binding activates transcription in the presence of cAMP. E. coli catabolite activator protein
    381..411     +  promoter       lac promoter: promoter for the E. coli lac operon
    419..435     +  protein_bind   lac operator: The lac repressor binds to the lac operator to inhibit transcription in E. coli. This inhibition can be relieved by adding lactose or isopropyl-β-D-thiogalactopyranoside (IPTG). lac repressor encoded by lacI
    480..498     +  promoter       T3 promoter: promoter for bacteriophage T3 RNA polymerase
    526..752     +  promoter       RSV promoter: Rous sarcoma virus enhancer/promoter
    753..933     +  LTR            5' LTR (truncated): truncated 5' long terminal repeat (LTR) from HIV-1
    980..1105    +  misc_feature   HIV-1 Ψ: packaging signal of human immunodeficiency virus type 1
   1089..1452    +  CDS            HIV-1 gag (fragment): gag protein from human immunodeficiency virus 1; gag
   1598..1831    +  misc_feature   RRE: The Rev response element (RRE) of HIV-1 allows for Rev-dependent mRNA export from the nucleus to the cytoplasm.
   2208..2308    +  CDS            Rev (fragment): human immunodeficiency virus 1 (HIV-1) Rev protein; rev; enhances nuclear export of unspliced and incompletely spliced viral mRNAs
   2327..2443    +  misc_feature   cPPT/CTS: central polypurine tract and central termination sequence of HIV-1
   2466..2769    +  enhancer       CMV enhancer: human cytomegalovirus immediate early enhancer
   2770..2973    +  promoter       CMV promoter: human cytomegalovirus (CMV) immediate early promoter
   3056..3076    +  CDS            FLAG (fragment): FLAG® epitope tag, followed by an enterokinase cleavage site
   3076..3739    +  CDS            dKeima-Red (fragment): dimeric Keima-Red fluorescent protein
   3755..4270    +  CDS            Nluc: NanoLuc® luciferase human codon-optimized
   4318..4647    +  promoter       SV40 promoter: SV40 enhancer and early promoter
   4657..5256    +  CDS            PuroR: puromycin N-acetyltransferase; pac from Streptomyces alboniger; confers resistance to puromycin
   5323..5911    +  misc_feature   WPRE: woodchuck hepatitis virus posttranscriptional regulatory element
   5928..5996    +  CDS            nef (fragment): NEF_HV1Z2 - Experimental evidence at protein level: Swiss-Prot protein existence level 1. Extracellular Nef protein targets CD4(+) T-lymphocytes for apoptosis by interacting with CXCR4 surface receptors. From Human immunodeficiency virus type 1 group M subtype D (isolate Z2/CDC-Z34) (HIV-1).
   5998..6231    +  LTR            3' LTR (ΔU3): self-inactivating 3' long terminal repeat (LTR) from HIV-1
   6303..6424    +  polyA_signal   SV40 poly(A) signal: SV40 polyadenylation signal
   6464..6599    +  rep_origin     SV40 ori: SV40 origin of replication
   6620..6638    -  promoter       T7 promoter: promoter for bacteriophage T7 RNA polymerase
   6646..6801    +  CDS            lacZα (fragment): LacZα fragment of β-galactosidase; lacZ fragment
   6806..7234    +  rep_origin     f1 ori (sequence partly withheld): f1 bacteriophage origin of replication; arrow indicates direction of (+) strand synthesis
   7287..7391    +  promoter       AmpR promoter: bla
   7392..8252    +  CDS            AmpR: β-lactamase; bla; confers resistance to ampicillin, carbenicillin, and related antibiotics
   8423..57      +  rep_origin     ori (across the origin): high-copy-number ColE1/pMB1/pBR322/pUC origin of replication
