[The description below was written by a language model from this plasmid's Addgene catalogue record and pLannotate feature annotations shown in this document.]
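Description:
pLenti_CMV:Flag-dKeNLuc is a lentiviral transfer plasmid of about 9 kb, built on a pLenti backbone for mammalian expression of a red-shifted BRET reporter. In bacteria it is maintained through a high-copy ColE1/pUC-type origin and selected with ampicillin via the β-lactamase gene. The backbone also carries an f1 origin, remnants of a lac/lacZα cloning region, and flanking T3 and T7 promoters. The viral portion has a third-generation, self-inactivating layout. An RSV promoter replaces the U3 region of a truncated HIV-1 5' LTR to drive genomic RNA production in packaging cells. It is followed by the Ψ packaging signal with a gag fragment, the Rev response element for Rev-dependent nuclear export, and the cPPT/CTS. At the other end, a WPRE boosts transcript expression upstream of a ΔU3 3' LTR, which inactivates the LTR promoter after integration. An SV40 polyadenylation signal and SV40 origin lie outside the LTRs.

The payload is a synthetic 1.2 kb open reading frame under the CMV immediate early enhancer/promoter, cloned between XbaI and BamHI sites. It encodes an N-terminal FLAG epitope fused to dimeric Keima-Red and then to NanoLuc luciferase. In this "LumiFluor" arrangement, energy from the NanoLuc luminescent reaction is transferred by bioluminescence resonance energy transfer to the adjacent dKeima acceptor, giving red emission. A downstream SV40 promoter drives puromycin N-acetyltransferase, so transduced cells can be selected with puromycin. The construct is used to make stable reporter-expressing mammalian cells, and the associated work applies such engineered BRET reporters to multispectral bioluminescent imaging of tumour biology in vivo. The FLAG tag allows the fusion protein to be detected immunologically.
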