Addgene plasmid #208856: pLenti_CMV:Flag-dKeNLuc
Purpose: Expresses FLAG epitope-tagged dKeNLuc "Red" BRET reporter in mammalian cells.
Depositing lab: Antonio Amelio. Depositing organization: H. Lee Moffitt Cancer Center and Research Institute. Publication: Optimized in vivo multispectral bioluminescent imaging of tumor biology using engineered BRET reporters. Labra B, Parag-Sharma K, Powers JJ, Srivastava S, Walker JR, Kirkland TA, Brennan CK, Prescher JA, Amelio AL. iScience. 2024 Aug 8;27(9):110655. doi: 10.1016/j.isci.2024.110655. eCollection 2024 Sep 20. PubMed 39252965.
Backbone
  Vector backbone: pLenti
  Vector type: Mammalian Expression, Lentiviral
  Selectable markers: Puromycin
Growth in bacteria
  Bacterial resistance: Ampicillin, 100 μg/mL
  Growth temperature: 37°C
  Growth strain: NEB Stable
  Copy number: High Copy
Gene/Insert
  Gene/Insert name: dKeNLuc LumiFluor (alt name: dKeima-NanoLuc BRET fusion)
  Species: Synthetic
  Insert size (bp): 1194
  Promoter: CMV
  Tag / fusion protein: 1xFLAG (N terminal on insert)
  Cloning method: Restriction Enzyme; 5′ cloning site XbaI (not destroyed); 3′ cloning site BamHI (not destroyed)
  Sequencing primers: 5′ CMV
Terms and licenses: Academic/Nonprofit Terms; Industry Terms: Not Available to Industry
How to cite: pLenti_CMV:Flag-dKeNLuc was a gift from Antonio Amelio (Addgene plasmid # 208856 ; http://n2t.net/addgene:208856 ; RRID:Addgene_208856)
